Addgene plasmid #241827: pCMV-MMLVgag-dCas9
Purpose: Expresses MMLVgag–dCas9 for producing RENDER-dCas9
Depositing lab: James Nuñez. Depositing organization: University of California, Berkeley. Publication: Programmable epigenome editing by transient delivery of CRISPR epigenome editor ribonucleoproteins. Xu D, Besselink S, Ramadoss GN, Dierks PH, Lubin JP, Pattali RK, Brim JI, Christenson AE, Colias PJ, Ornelas IJ, Nguyen CD, Chasins SE, Conklin BR, Nunez JK. Nat Commun. 2025 Aug 26;16(1):7948. doi: 10.1038/s41467-025-63167-x. PubMed 40858609.
Backbone
  Vector backbone: pCDNA3-like
  Backbone size w/o insert (bp): 4759
  Total vector size (bp): 11602
  Vector type: Mammalian Expression, CRISPR
Growth in bacteria
  Bacterial resistance: Ampicillin, 100 μg/mL
  Growth temperature: 37°C
  Growth strain: DH5alpha
  Copy number: High Copy
Gene/Insert
  Gene/Insert name: MMLVgag-dCas9
  Species: Synthetic
  Insert size (bp): 6845
  Tag / fusion protein: FLAG, HA; TagBFP (C terminal on insert)
Resource information
  A portion of this plasmid was derived from a plasmid made by: MMLVgag is from pCMV-MMLVgag-3xNES-ABE8e (Addgene plasmid #181751), dCas9 is from CRISPRoff-v2.1 (Addgene plasmid #167981)
Terms and licenses: Academic/Nonprofit Terms; Industry Terms: Not Available to Industry
Depositor comments: Please visit https://doi.org/10.1101/2024.11.26.625496 for bioRxiv preprint.
How to cite: pCMV-MMLVgag-dCas9 was a gift from James Nuñez (Addgene plasmid # 241827 ; http://n2t.net/addgene:241827 ; RRID:Addgene_241827)
