[The description below was written by a language model from this plasmid's Addgene catalogue record and pLannotate feature annotations shown in this document.]
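Description:
pCMV-MMLVgag-dCas9 is an 11.6 kb mammalian expression plasmid used as a producer-cell component for making RENDER-dCas9, particles that deliver CRISPR epigenome editor ribonucleoproteins transiently rather than as DNA. The catalogue describes the backbone as pCDNA3-like. The annotated features also include pBluescript-type remnants: lacZα, lac promoter/operator and lacI fragments, a partial multiple cloning site and a T7 promoter. The plasmid is propagated in E. coli at high copy from a ColE1/pUC-type origin with ampicillin selection through β-lactamase, and it carries an f1 phage origin. No mammalian selection marker is annotated.

The expression cassette consists of the human CMV immediate-early enhancer and promoter, then a rabbit β-globin intron that generally improves transcript processing and expression. Next comes the roughly 6.8 kb synthetic MMLVgag–dCas9 open reading frame, terminated by a rabbit β-globin polyadenylation signal. The feature table labels only a short stretch as Moloney murine leukemia virus gag, and leaves the region between it and the Streptococcus pyogenes Cas9 coding sequence unannotated. That region presumably holds the rest of gag and linker elements, but the record does not detail them. The record describes the Cas9 portion as the catalytically dead form, taken from a CRISPRoff construct, while the gag portion comes from an earlier gag–base editor plasmid. TagBFP sits at the C-terminal end as a blue fluorescent reporter. FLAG and HA epitope tags are listed in the catalogue but were not picked up in the annotation.

Fusing dCas9 to the retroviral structural protein Gag is a way to load the protein cargo into budding virus-like particles. The other components needed for particle assembly and the guide RNA are not encoded on this plasmid.
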