Features (pLannotate 1.2.2; 18 found; start..end, strand, type, name):
    171..1031    -  CDS            AmpR: β-lactamase; bla; confers resistance to ampicillin, carbenicillin, and related antibiotics
   1032..1136    -  promoter       AmpR promoter: bla
   1189..1617    -  rep_origin     f1 ori (sequence partly withheld): f1 bacteriophage origin of replication; arrow indicates direction of (+) strand synthesis
   1622..1777    -  CDS            lacZα (fragment): LacZα fragment of β-galactosidase; lacZ fragment
   1785..1803    +  promoter       T7 promoter: promoter for bacteriophage T7 RNA polymerase
   1812..1841    +  misc_feature   MCS (fragment): pBluescript multiple cloning site
   1924..2303    +  enhancer       CMV enhancer: human cytomegalovirus immediate early enhancer
   2304..2507    +  promoter       CMV promoter: human cytomegalovirus (CMV) immediate early promoter
   2619..3191    +  intron         β-globin intron: intron from rabbit β-globin gene
   3289..3705    +  CDS            gag (truncated): truncated Moloney murine leukemia virus (MMLV) gag gene lacking the start codon
   5134..9234    +  CDS            cas9: CAS9_STRP1 - Also known as csn1 From Streptococcus pyogenes serotype M1.
   9370..10065   +  CDS            TagBFP: TagBFP is a basic (constitutively fluorescent) blue fluorescent protein published in 2008, derived from Entacmaea quadricolor. It is reported to be a very rapidly-maturing monomer with very low acid sensitivity.
  10199..10254   +  polyA_signal   β-globin poly(A) signal: rabbit β-globin polyadenylation signal (Gil and Proudfoot, 1987)
  10634..10656   -  protein_bind   lac operator (fragment): The lac repressor binds to the lac operator to inhibit transcription in E. coli. This inhibition can be relieved by adding lactose or isopropyl-β-D-thiogalactopyranoside (IPTG). lac repressor encoded by lacI
  10660..10690   -  promoter       lac promoter: promoter for the E. coli lac operon
  10705..10726   -  protein_bind   CAP binding site: CAP binding activates transcription in the presence of cAMP. E. coli catabolite activator protein
  10739..10831   -  CDS            lacI (fragment): lac repressor; lacI; The lac repressor binds to the lac operator to inhibit transcription in E. coli. This inhibition can be relieved by adding lactose or isopropyl-β-D-thiogalactopyranoside (IPTG).
  11014..11602   -  rep_origin     ori: high-copy-number ColE1/pMB1/pBR322/pUC origin of replication
>Addgene plasmid #241827 | pCMV-MMLVgag-dCas9 | addgene full sequence | sequence record 489324 | Addgene NGS Result
GAAGATCCTTTGATCTTTTCTACGGGGTCTGACGCTCAGTGGAACGAAAACTCACGTTAAGGGATTTTGG
TCATGAGATTATCAAAAAGGATCTTCACCTAGATCCTTTTAAATTAAAAATGAAGTTTTAAATCAATCTA
AAGTATATATGAGTAAACTTGGTCTGACAGTTACCAATGCTTAATCAGTGAGGCACCTATCTCAGCGATC
TGTCTATTTCGTTCATCCATAGTTGCCTGACTCCCCGTCGTGTAGATAACTACGATACGGGAGGGCTTAC
CATCTGGCCCCAGTGCTGCAATGATACCGCGAGACCCACGCTCACCGGCTCCAGATTTATCAGCAATAAA
CCAGCCAGCCGGAAGGGCCGAGCGCAGAAGTGGTCCTGCAACTTTATCCGCCTCCATCCAGTCTATTAAT
TGTTGCCGGGAAGCTAGAGTAAGTAGTTCGCCAGTTAATAGTTTGCGCAACGTTGTTGCCATTGCTACAG
GCATCGTGGTGTCACGCTCGTCGTTTGGTATGGCTTCATTCAGCTCCGGTTCCCAACGATCAAGGCGAGT
TACATGATCCCCCATGTTGTGCAAAAAAGCGGTTAGCTCCTTCGGTCCTCCGATCGTTGTCAGAAGTAAG
TTGGCCGCAGTGTTATCACTCATGGTTATGGCAGCACTGCATAATTCTCTTACTGTCATGCCATCCGTAA
GATGCTTTTCTGTGACTGGTGAGTACTCAACCAAGTCATTCTGAGAATAGTGTATGCGGCGACCGAGTTG
CTCTTGCCCGGCGTCAATACGGGATAATACCGCGCCACATAGCAGAACTTTAAAAGTGCTCATCATTGGA
AAACGTTCTTCGGGGCGAAAACTCTCAAGGATCTTACCGCTGTTGAGATCCAGTTCGATGTAACCCACTC
GTGCACCCAACTGATCTTCAGCATCTTTTACTTTCACCAGCGTTTCTGGGTGAGCAAAAACAGGAAGGCA
AAATGCCGCAAAAAAGGGAATAAGGGCGACACGGAAATGTTGAATACTCATACTCTTCCTTTTTCAATAT
TATTGAAGCATTTATCAGGGTTATTGTCTCATGAGCGGATACATATTTGAATGTATTTAGAAAAATAAAC
AAATAGGGGTTCCGCGCACATTTCCCCGAAAAGTGCCACCTAAATTGTAAGCGTTAATATTTTGTTAAAA
TTCGCGTTAAATTTTTGTTAAATCAGCTCATTTTTTAACCAATAGGCCGAAATCGGCAAAATCCCTTATA
AATCAAAAGAATAGACCGAGATAGGGT
[37 nt withheld, positions 1288-1324]
AAAGAACGTGGACTCCAACGTCAAAGG
[49 nt withheld, positions 1352-1400]
T
[91 nt withheld, positions 1402-1492]
G
[124 nt withheld, positions 1494-1617]
CCCATTCGCCATTCAGGCTGCGCAACTGTTGGGAAGGGCGATCGGTGCGGGCCTCTTCGCTATTACGCCA
GCTGGCGAAAGGGGGATGTGCTGCAAGGCGATTAAGTTGGGTAACGCCAGGGTTTTCCCAGTCACGACGT
TGTAAAACGACGGCCAGTGAGCGCGCGTAATACGACTCACTATAGGGCGAATTGGAGCTCCACCGCGGTG
GCGGCCGCTCTAGAGAGCTTGGCCCATTGCATACGTTGTATCCATATCATAATATGTACATTTATATTGG
CTCATGTCCAACATTACCGCCATGTTGACATTGATTATTGACTAGTTATTAATAGTAATCAATTACGGGG
TCATTAGTTCATAGCCCATATATGGAGTTCCGCGTTACATAACTTACGGTAAATGGCCCGCCTGGCTGAC
CGCCCAACGACCCCCGCCCATTGACGTCAATAATGACGTATGTTCCCATAGTAACGCCAATAGGGACTTT
CCATTGACGTCAATGGGTGGAGTATTTACGGTAAACTGCCCACTTGGCAGTACATCAAGTGTATCATATG
CCAAGTACGCCCCCTATTGACGTCAATGACGGTAAATGGCCCGCCTGGCATTATGCCCAGTACATGACCT
TATGGGACTTTCCTACTTGGCAGTACATCTACGTATTAGTCATCGCTATTACCATGGTGATGCGGTTTTG
GCAGTACATCAATGGGCGTGGATAGCGGTTTGACTCACGGGGATTTCCAAGTCTCCACCCCATTGACGTC
AATGGGAGTTTGTTTTGGCACCAAAATCAACGGGACTTTCCAAAATGTCGTAACAACTCCGCCCCATTGA
CGCAAATGGGCGGTAGGCGTGTACGGTGGGAGGTCTATATAAGCAGAGCTCGTTTAGTGAACCGTCAGAT
CGCCTGGAGACGCCATCCACGCTGTTTTGACCTCCATAGAAGACACCGGGACCGATCCAGCCTCCGGTCG
ACCGATCCTGAGAACTTCAGGGTGAGTTTGGGGACCCTTGATTGTTCTTTCTTTTTCGCTATTGTAAAAT
TCATGTTATATGGAGGGGGCAAAGTTTTCAGGGTGTTGTTTAGAATGGGAAGATGTCCCTTGTATCACCA
TGGACCCTCATGATAATTTTGTTTCTTTCACTTTCTACTCTGTTGACAACCATTGTCTCCTCTTATTTTC
TTTTCATTTTCTGTAACTTTTTCGTTAAACTTTAGCTTGCATTTGTAACGAATTTTTAAATTCACTTTTG
TTTATTTGTCAGATTGTAAGTACTTTCTCTAATCACTTTTTTTTCAAGGCAATCAGGGTATATTATATTG
TACTTCAGCACAGTTTTAGAGAACAATTGTTATAATTAAATGATAAGGTAGAATATTTCTGCATATAAAT
TCTGGCTGGCGTGGAAATATTCTTATTGGTAGAAACAACTACACCCTGGTCATCATCCTGCCTTTCTCTT
TATGGTTACAATGATATACACTGTTTGAGATGAGGATAAAATACTCTGAGTCCAAACCGGGCCCCTCTGC
TAACCATGTTCATGCCTTCTTCTCTTTCCTACAGCTCCTGGGCAACGTGCTGGTTGTTGTGCTGTCTCAT
CATTTTGGCAAAGAATTCCTCGAGGGCCGGATCCGAATTCCTGTATTTGTCTGAAAACATGGGCCAGACT
GTTACCACTCCCTTAAGTTTGACCTTAGGTCACTGGAAAGATGTCGAGCGGATCGCTCACAACCAGTCGG
TAGATGTCAAGAAGAGACGTTGGGTTACCTTCTGCTCTGCAGAATGGCCAACCTTTAACGTCGGATGGCC
GCGAGACGGCACCTTTAACCGAGACCTCATCACCCAGGTTAAGATCAAGGTCTTTTCACCTGGCCCGCAT
GGACACCCAGACCAGGTCCCCTACATCGTGACCTGGGAAGCCTTGGCTTTTGACCCCCCTCCCTGGGTCA
AGCCCTTTGTACACCCTAAGCCTCCGCCTCCTCTTCCTCCATCCGCCCCGTCTCTCCCCCTTGAACCTCC
TCGTTCGACCCCGCCTCGATCCTCCCTTTATCCAGCCCTCACTCCTTCTCTAGGCGCCAAACCTAAACCT
CAAGTTCTTTCTGACAGTGGGGGGCCGCTCATCGACCTACTTACAGAAGACCCCCCGCCTTATAGGGACC
CAAGACCACCCCCTTCCGACAGGGACGGAAATGGTGGAGAAGCGACCCCTGCGGGAGAGGCACCGGACCC
CTCCCCAATGGCATCTCGCCTACGTGGGAGACGGGAGCCCCCTGTGGCCGACTCCACTACCTCGCAGGCA
TTCCCCCTCCGCGCAGGAGGAAACGGACAGCTTCAATACTGGCCGTTCTCCTCTTCTGACCTTTACAACT
GGAAAAATAATAACCCTTCTTTTTCTGAAGATCCAGGTAAACTGACAGCTCTGATCGAGTCTGTCCTCAT
CACCCATCAGCCCACCTGGGACGACTGTCAGCAGCTGTTGGGGACTCTGCTGACCGGAGAAGAAAAACAA
CGGGTGCTCTTAGAGGCTAGAAAGGCGGTGCGGGGCGATGATGGGCGCCCCACTCAACTGCCCAATGAAG
TCGATGCCGCTTTTCCCCTCGAGCGCCCAGACTGGGATTACACCACCCAGGCAGGTAGGAACCACCTAGT
CCACTATCGCCAGTTGCTCCTAGCGGGTCTCCAAAACGCGGGCAGAAGCCCCACCAATTTGGCCAAGGTA
AAAGGAATAACACAAGGGCCCAATGAGTCTCCCTCGGCCTTCCTAGAGAGACTTAAGGAAGCCTATCGCA
GGTACACTCCTTATGACCCTGAGGACCCAGGGCAAGAAACTAATGTGTCTATGTCTTTCATTTGGCAGTC
TGCCCCAGACATTGGGAGAAAGTTAGAGAGGTTAGAAGATTTAAAAAACAAGACGCTTGGAGATTTGGTT
AGAGAGGCAGAAAAGATCTTTAATAAACGAGAAACCCCGGAAGAAAGAGAGGAACGTATCAGGAGAGAAA
CAGAGGAAAAAGAAGAACGCCGTAGGACAGAGGATGAGCAGAAAGAGAAAGAAAGAGATCGTAGGAGACA
TAGAGAGATGAGCAAGCTATTGGCCACTGTCGTTAGTGGACAGAAACAGGATAGACAGGGAGGAGAACGA
AGGAGGTCCCAACTCGATCGCGACCAGTGTGCCTACTGCAAAGAAAAGGGGCACTGGGCTAAAGATTGTC
CCAAGAAACCACGAGGACCTCGGGGACCAAGACCCCAGACCTCCCTCCTGACCCTAGATGACTCTGGCGG
CTCACTTCAACTGCCTCCACTTGAAAGACTGACACTGGGATCATTACAATTACCTCCTTTAGAACGATTA
ACACTCGGTTCACTACAGCTTCCGCCTCTTGAGAGATTGACATTAACGTCCACGCTGCTAATGGAGAACT
CGTCTGGAGATTACAAAGACGATGACGATAAGAAACGGACAGCCGACGGAAGCGAGTTCGAGTCACCAAA
GAAGAAGCGGAAAGTCGACAAGAAGTATTCTATCGGACTGGCCATCGGGACTAATAGCGTCGGGTGGGCC
GTGATCACTGACGAGTACAAGGTGCCCTCTAAGAAGTTCAAGGTGCTCGGGAACACCGACCGGCATTCCA
TCAAGAAAAATCTGATCGGAGCTCTCCTCTTTGATTCAGGGGAGACCGCTGAAGCAACCCGCCTCAAGCG
GACTGCTAGACGGCGGTACACCAGGAGGAAGAACCGGATTTGTTACCTTCAAGAGATATTCTCCAACGAA
ATGGCAAAGGTCGACGACAGCTTCTTCCATAGGCTGGAAGAATCATTCCTCGTGGAAGAGGATAAGAAGC
ATGAACGGCATCCCATCTTCGGTAATATCGTCGACGAGGTGGCCTATCACGAGAAATACCCAACCATCTA
CCATCTTCGCAAAAAGCTGGTGGACTCAACCGACAAGGCAGACCTCCGGCTTATCTACCTGGCCCTGGCC
CACATGATCAAGTTCAGAGGCCACTTCCTGATCGAGGGCGACCTCAATCCTGACAATAGCGATGTGGATA
AACTGTTCATCCAGCTGGTGCAGACTTACAACCAGCTCTTTGAAGAGAACCCCATCAATGCAAGCGGAGT
CGATGCCAAGGCCATTCTGTCAGCCCGGCTGTCAAAGAGCCGCAGACTTGAGAATCTTATCGCTCAGCTG
CCGGGTGAAAAGAAAAATGGACTGTTCGGGAACCTGATTGCTCTTTCACTTGGGCTGACTCCCAATTTCA
AGTCTAATTTCGACCTGGCAGAGGATGCCAAGCTGCAACTGTCCAAGGACACCTATGATGACGATCTCGA
CAACCTCCTGGCCCAGATCGGTGACCAATACGCCGACCTTTTCCTTGCTGCTAAGAATCTTTCTGACGCC
ATCCTGCTGTCTGACATTCTCCGCGTGAACACTGAAATCACCAAGGCCCCTCTTTCAGCTTCAATGATTA
AGCGGTATGATGAGCACCACCAGGACCTGACCCTGCTTAAGGCACTCGTCCGGCAGCAGCTTCCGGAGAA
GTACAAGGAAATCTTCTTTGACCAGTCAAAGAATGGATACGCCGGCTACATCGACGGAGGTGCCTCCCAA
GAGGAATTTTATAAGTTTATCAAACCTATCCTTGAGAAGATGGACGGCACCGAAGAGCTCCTCGTGAAAC
TGAATCGGGAGGATCTGCTGCGGAAGCAGCGCACTTTCGACAATGGGAGCATTCCCCACCAGATCCATCT
TGGGGAGCTTCACGCCATCCTTCGGCGCCAAGAGGACTTCTACCCCTTTCTTAAGGACAACAGGGAGAAG
ATTGAGAAAATTCTCACTTTCCGCATCCCCTACTACGTGGGACCCCTCGCCAGAGGAAATAGCCGGTTTG
CTTGGATGACCAGAAAGTCAGAAGAAACTATCACTCCCTGGAACTTCGAAGAGGTGGTGGACAAGGGAGC
CAGCGCTCAGTCATTCATCGAACGGATGACTAACTTCGATAAGAACCTCCCCAATGAGAAGGTCCTGCCG
AAACATTCCCTGCTCTACGAGTACTTTACCGTGTACAACGAGCTGACCAAGGTGAAATATGTCACCGAAG
GGATGAGGAAGCCCGCATTCCTGTCAGGCGAACAAAAGAAGGCAATTGTGGACCTTCTGTTCAAGACCAA
TAGAAAGGTGACCGTGAAGCAGCTGAAGGAGGACTATTTCAAGAAAATTGAATGCTTCGACTCTGTGGAG
ATTAGCGGGGTCGAAGATCGGTTCAACGCAAGCCTGGGTACCTACCATGATCTGCTTAAGATCATCAAGG
ACAAGGATTTTCTGGACAATGAGGAGAACGAGGACATCCTTGAGGACATTGTCCTGACTCTCACTCTGTT
CGAGGACCGGGAAATGATCGAGGAGAGGCTTAAGACCTACGCCCATCTGTTCGACGATAAAGTGATGAAG
CAACTTAAACGGAGAAGATATACCGGATGGGGACGCCTTAGCCGCAAACTCATCAACGGAATCCGGGACA
AACAGAGCGGAAAGACCATTCTTGATTTCCTTAAGAGCGACGGATTCGCTAATCGCAACTTCATGCAACT
TATCCATGATGATTCCCTGACCTTTAAGGAGGACATCCAGAAGGCCCAAGTGTCTGGACAAGGTGACTCA
CTGCACGAGCATATCGCAAATCTGGCTGGTTCACCCGCTATTAAGAAGGGTATTCTCCAGACCGTGAAAG
TCGTGGACGAGCTGGTCAAGGTGATGGGTCGCCATAAACCAGAGAACATTGTCATCGAGATGGCCAGGGA
AAACCAGACTACCCAGAAGGGACAGAAGAACAGCAGGGAGCGGATGAAAAGAATTGAGGAAGGGATTAAG
GAGCTCGGGTCACAGATCCTTAAAGAGCACCCGGTGGAAAACACCCAGCTTCAGAATGAGAAGCTCTATC
TGTACTACCTTCAAAATGGACGCGATATGTATGTGGACCAAGAGCTTGATATCAACAGGCTCTCAGACTA
CGACGTGGACGCCATCGTCCCTCAGAGCTTCCTCAAAGACGACTCAATTGACAATAAGGTGCTGACTCGC
TCAGACAAGAACCGGGGAAAGTCAGATAACGTGCCCTCAGAGGAAGTCGTGAAAAAGATGAAGAACTATT
GGCGCCAGCTTCTGAACGCAAAGCTGATCACTCAGCGGAAGTTCGACAATCTCACTAAGGCTGAGAGGGG
CGGACTGAGCGAACTGGACAAAGCAGGATTCATTAAACGGCAACTTGTGGAGACTCGGCAGATTACTAAA
CATGTCGCCCAAATCCTTGACTCACGCATGAATACCAAGTACGACGAAAACGACAAACTTATCCGCGAGG
TGAAGGTGATTACCCTGAAGTCCAAGCTGGTCAGCGATTTCAGAAAGGACTTTCAATTCTACAAAGTGCG
GGAGATCAATAACTATCATCATGCTCATGACGCATATCTGAATGCCGTGGTGGGAACCGCCCTGATCAAG
AAGTACCCAAAGCTGGAAAGCGAGTTCGTGTACGGAGACTACAAGGTCTACGACGTGCGCAAGATGATTG
CCAAATCTGAGCAGGAGATCGGAAAGGCCACCGCAAAGTACTTCTTCTACAGCAACATCATGAATTTCTT
CAAGACCGAAATCACCCTTGCAAACGGTGAGATCCGGAAGAGGCCGCTCATCGAGACTAATGGGGAGACT
GGCGAAATCGTGTGGGACAAGGGCAGAGATTTCGCTACCGTGCGCAAAGTGCTTTCTATGCCTCAAGTGA
ACATCGTGAAGAAAACCGAGGTGCAAACCGGAGGCTTTTCTAAGGAATCAATCCTCCCCAAGCGCAACTC
CGACAAGCTCATTGCAAGGAAGAAGGATTGGGACCCTAAGAAGTACGGCGGATTCGATTCACCAACTGTG
GCTTATTCTGTCCTGGTCGTGGCTAAGGTGGAAAAAGGAAAGTCTAAGAAGCTCAAGAGCGTGAAGGAAC
TGCTGGGTATCACCATTATGGAGCGCAGCTCCTTCGAGAAGAACCCAATTGACTTTCTCGAAGCCAAAGG
TTACAAGGAAGTCAAGAAGGACCTTATCATCAAGCTCCCAAAGTATAGCCTGTTCGAACTGGAGAATGGG
CGGAAGCGGATGCTCGCCTCCGCTGGCGAACTTCAGAAGGGTAATGAGCTGGCTCTCCCCTCCAAGTACG
TGAATTTCCTCTACCTTGCAAGCCATTACGAGAAGCTGAAGGGGAGCCCCGAGGACAACGAGCAAAAGCA
ACTGTTTGTGGAGCAGCATAAGCATTATCTGGACGAGATCATTGAGCAGATTTCCGAGTTTTCTAAACGC
GTCATTCTCGCTGATGCCAACCTCGATAAAGTCCTTAGCGCATACAATAAGCACAGAGACAAACCAATTC
GGGAGCAGGCTGAGAATATCATCCACCTGTTCACCCTCACCAATCTTGGTGCCCCTGCCGCATTCAAGTA
CTTCGACACCACCATCGACCGGAAACGCTATACCTCCACCAAAGAAGTGCTGGACGCCACCCTCATCCAC
CAGAGCATCACCGGACTTTACGAAACTCGGATTGACCTCTCACAGCTCGGAGGGGATGCCTATCCCTATG
ACGTGCCCGATTATGCCAGCCTGGGCAGCGGCTCCCCCAAGAAAAAACGCAAGGTGGAAGATCCTAAGAA
AAAGCGGAAAGTGGACGGCATTGGTAGTGGGAGCAACGGCAGCAGCGGATCCAGCGAGCTGATTAAGGAG
AACATGCACATGAAGCTGTACATGGAGGGCACCGTGGACAACCATCACTTCAAGTGCACATCCGAGGGCG
AAGGCAAGCCCTACGAGGGCACCCAGACCATGAGAATCAAGGTGGTCGAGGGCGGCCCTCTCCCCTTCGC
CTTCGACATCCTGGCTACTAGCTTCCTCTACGGCAGCAAGACCTTCATCAACCACACCCAGGGCATCCCC
GACTTCTTCAAGCAGTCCTTCCCTGAGGGCTTCACATGGGAGAGAGTCACCACATACGAAGACGGGGGCG
TGCTGACCGCTACCCAGGACACCAGCCTCCAGGACGGCTGCCTCATCTACAACGTCAAGATCAGAGGGGT
GAACTTCACATCCAACGGCCCTGTGATGCAGAAGAAAACACTCGGCTGGGAGGCCTTCACCGAGACGCTG
TACCCCGCTGACGGCGGCCTGGAAGGCAGAAACGACATGGCCCTGAAGCTCGTGGGCGGGAGCCATCTGA
TCGCAAACATCAAGACCACATATAGATCCAAGAAACCCGCTAAGAACCTCAAGATGCCTGGCGTCTACTA
TGTGGACTACAGACTGGAAAGAATCAAGGAGGCCAACAACGAGACCTACGTCGAGCAGCACGAGGTGGCA
GTGGCCAGATACTGCGACCTCCCTAGCAAACTGGGGCACAAGCTTAATTCTGGCGGCTCAAAAAGAACCG
CCGACGGCAGCGAATTCGAGCCCAAGAAGAAGCGGAAAGTCTGAGATCTTTTTCCCTCTGCCAAAAATTA
TGGGGACATCATGAAGCCCCTTGAGCATCTGACTTCTGGCTAATAAAGGAAATTTATTTTCATTGCAATA
GTGTGTTGGAATTTTTTGTGTCTCTCACTCGGAAGGACATATGGGAGGGCAAATCATTTAAAACATCAGA
ATGAGTATTTGGTTTAGAGTTTGGCAACATATGCCCATATGCTGGCTGCCATGAACAAAGGTTGGCTATA
AAGAGGTCATCAGTATATGAAACAGCCCCCTGCTGTCCATTCCTTATTCCATAGAAAAGCCTTGACTTGA
GGTTAGATTTTTTTTATATTTTGTTTTGTGTTATTTTTTTCTTTAACATCCCTAAAATTTTCCTTACATG
TTTTACTAGCCAGATTTTTCCTCCTCTCCTGACTACTCCCAGTCATAGCTGTCCCTCTTCTCTTATGGAG
ATCCCTCGACGGATCGGCCGCAATTCGTAACCATGTCATAGCTGTTTCCTGTGTGAAATTGTTATCCGCT
CACAATTCCACACAACATACGAGCCGGAAGCATAAAGTGTAAAGCCTGGGGTGCCTAATGAGTGAGCTAA
CTCACATTAATTGCGTTGCGCTCACTGCCCGCTTTCCAGTCGGGAAACCTGTCGTGCCAGCTGCATTAAT
GAATCGGCCAACGCGCGGGGAGAGGCGGTTTGCGTATTGGGCGCTCTTCCGCTTCCTCGCTCACTGACTC
GCTGCGCTCGGTCGTTCGGCTGCGGCGAGCGGTATCAGCTCACTCAAAGGCGGTAATACGGTTATCCACA
GAATCAGGGGATAACGCAGGAAAGAACATGTGAGCAAAAGGCCAGCAAAAGGCCAGGAACCGTAAAAAGG
CCGCGTTGCTGGCGTTTTTCCATAGGCTCCACCCCCCTGACGAGCATCACAAAAATCGACGCTCAAGTCA
GAGGTGGCGAAACCCGACAGGACTATAAAGATACCAGGCGTTTCCCCCTGGAAGCTCCCTCGTGCGCTCT
CCTGTTCCGACCCTGCCGCTTACCGGATACCTGTCCGCCTTTCTCCCTTCGGGAAGCGTGGCGCTTTCTC
ATAGCTCACGCTGTAGGTATCTCAGTTCGGTGTAGGTCGTTCGCTCCAAGCTGGGCTGTGTGCACGAACC
CCCCGTTCAGCCCGACCGCTGCGCCTTATCCGGTAACTATCGTCTTGAGTCCAACCCGGTAAGACACGAC
TTATCGCCACTGGCAGCAGCCACTGGTAACAGGATTAGCAGAGCGAGGTATGTAGGCGGTGCTACAGAGT
TCTTGAAGTGGTGGCCTAACTACGGCTACACTAGAAGAACAGTATTTGGTATCTGCGCTCTGCTGAAGCC
AGTTACCTTCGGAAAAAGAGTTGGTAGCTCTTGATCCGGCAAACAAACCACCGCTGGTAGCGGTGGTTTT
TTTGTTTGCAAGCAGCAGATTACGCGCAGAAAAAAAGGATCTCAA
